Addgene plasmid #11237: pBABE human IRS-1 CAAX
Depositing lab: Ronald Kahn. Depositing organization: Joslin Diabetes Center. Publication: Cellular compartmentalization in insulin action: altered signaling by a lipid-modified IRS-1. Kriauciunas KM, Myers MG, Kahn CR. Mol Cell Biol. 2000 Sep . 20(18):6849-59. 10.1128/MCB.20.18.6849-6859.2000 PubMed 10958681.
Backbone
  Vector backbone: pBABE puro
  Backbone manufacturer: pBABE-puro is available at Addgene
  Backbone size w/o insert (bp): 5169
  Vector type: Mammalian Expression, Retroviral
  Selectable markers: Puromycin
Growth in bacteria
  Bacterial resistance: Ampicillin, 100 μg/mL
  Growth temperature: 37°C
  Growth strain: XL1 Blue
  Copy number: High Copy
Gene/Insert
  Gene/Insert name: IRS-1 (alt names: Insulin Receptor Substrate 1; IRS1)
  Species: H. sapiens (human)
  Insert size (bp): 5800
  Mutation: C-terminal prenylation motif makes IRS-1 localize to the cell membrane.
  GenBank ID: NM_005544
  Entrez Gene: IRS1 (a.k.a. HIRS-1)
  Tag / fusion protein: CAAX (C terminal on insert)
  Cloning method: Restriction Enzyme; 5′ cloning site ApaLI (not destroyed); 3′ cloning site SalI (not destroyed)
  Sequencing primers: 5′ pBABE 5
Terms and licenses: Academic/Nonprofit Terms; Industry Terms: Not Available to Industry
Depositor comments: IRS-1 pBABE was cut with ApaLI and SalI. A 5' IRS-1 oligo at bp4746 (amino acid 1242) and 3'IRS-1 oligo with 3' IRS-1 sequence fused to the p21ras CAAX prenylation motif (CMSCKCVLS) were used for PCR and the insert was ligated into IRS-I pBABE. (Kahn lab plasmid name = IRS-1 CAAX (Human) pBABE)
How to cite: pBABE human IRS-1 CAAX was a gift from Ronald Kahn (Addgene plasmid # 11237 ; http://n2t.net/addgene:11237 ; RRID:Addgene_11237)
