[The description below was written by a language model from this plasmid's Addgene catalogue record.]
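Description:
pBABE human IRS-1 CAAX is a retroviral mammalian expression plasmid built on the pBABE-puro backbone (about 5.2 kb without insert). It is maintained in E. coli as a high-copy plasmid under ampicillin selection, and it confers puromycin resistance on transduced or transfected mammalian cells. No feature table is provided, so individual regulatory elements are not listed in the record. In the standard pBABE design, the insert is transcribed from the Moloney murine leukemia virus 5′ LTR, a packaging signal allows the transcript to be incorporated into virions made in a packaging cell line, and an internal SV40 promoter drives the puromycin resistance gene.

The payload is an approximately 5.8 kb insert encoding human insulin receptor substrate 1 (IRS1), the major docking protein that links the activated insulin receptor to downstream signaling pathways. Its C terminus is fused to the CAAX prenylation motif of p21ras. The fusion was made from an existing IRS-1 pBABE plasmid: the fragment between the ApaLI and SalI sites was replaced with a PCR product spanning the 3′ end of the IRS-1 coding region, in which the reverse oligo appended the ras-derived motif. Both sites remain intact. Prenylation of this motif adds a lipid anchor, so the modified IRS-1 localizes to the cell membrane.

The construct is suited to generating stable, puromycin-selected cell lines by retroviral transduction. These can be used to examine how forced membrane targeting of IRS-1 alters insulin signaling, in line with the associated study on cellular compartmentalization in insulin action.
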