>Addgene plasmid #11237 | pBABE human IRS-1 CAAX | addgene partial sequence | sequence record 18212 | 11237 with pBABE5'
AATTCGATCCACCGCGGCGAGGAGCCTCCGCCCCCCACCCGGTTGTTTTTCGGAGCCTCCCTCTGCTCAG
CGTTGGTGGTGGCGGTGGCAGCATGGCGAGCCCTCCGGAGAGCGATGGCTTCTCGGACGTGCGCAAGGTG
GGCTACCTGCGCAAACCCAAGAGCATGCACAAACGCTTCTTCGTACTGCGCGCGGCCAGCGAGGCTGGGG
GCCCGGCGCGCCTCGAGTACTACGAGAACGAGAAGAAGTGGCGGCACAAGTCGAGCGCCCCCAAACGCTC
GATCCCCCTTGAGAGCTGCTTCAACATCAACAAGCGGGCTGACTCCAAGAACAAGCACCTGGTGGCTCTC
TACACCCGGGACGAGCACTTTGCCATCGCGGCGGACAGCGAGGCCGAGCAAGACAGCTGGTACCAGGCTC
TCCTACAGCTGCACAACCGTGCTAAGGGCCACCACGACGGAGCTGCGGCCCTCGGGGCGGGAGGTGGTGG
GGGCAGCTGCAGCGGCAGCTCCGGCCTTGGTGAGGCTGGGGAGGACTTGAGCTACGGTGACGTGCCCCCA
GGACCCGCATTCAAAGAGGTCTGGCAAGTGATCCTGAAGCCCAAGGGCCTGGGTCAGACAAAGAACCTGA
TTGGTATCTACCGCCTTTGCCTGACCAGCAAGACCATCAGCTTCGTGAAGCTGAACTCGGAGGCAGCGGC
CGTGGTGCTGCAGCTGATGAACATCAGGCGCTGTGGCCACTCGGAAAACTTCTTCTTCATCGAGGTGGGC
CGTTCTGCCGTGACGGGGCCCGGGG
